Addgene plasmid #153897: pGBW-m4252980
Purpose: Mammalian expression plasmid for SARS-CoV-2 ORF7b
Depositing lab: Ginkgo Bioworks & Benjie Chen. Depositing organization: Ginkgo Bioworks.
Backbone
  Vector backbone: pTwist_CMV_Puro_6 with AarI site removed
  Backbone size w/o insert (bp): 6080
  Vector type: Mammalian Expression
  Selectable markers: Puromycin
Growth in bacteria
  Bacterial resistance: Ampicillin, 100 μg/mL
  Growth temperature: 37°C
  Growth strain: DH5alpha
  Copy number: High Copy
Gene/Insert
  Gene/Insert name: SARS-CoV-2 ORF7b
  Species: Severe acute respiratory syndrome coronavirus 2
  Insert size (bp): 125
  Mutation: wt
  Entrez Gene: ORF7b (a.k.a. GU280_gp08)
  Promoter: CMV
  Cloning method: Unknown
Resource information
  A portion of this plasmid was derived from a plasmid made by: GinkgoBioworks
Depositor comments: NCBI reference sequence: 43740574
How to cite: pGBW-m4252980 was a gift from Ginkgo Bioworks & Benjie Chen (Addgene plasmid # 153897 ; http://n2t.net/addgene:153897 ; RRID:Addgene_153897)
