[The description below was written by a language model from this plasmid's Addgene catalogue record and pLannotate feature annotations shown in this document.]
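Description:
pGBW-m4252980 is a mammalian expression plasmid carrying the wild-type ORF7b coding sequence of SARS-CoV-2, built on a pTwist_CMV_Puro_6 backbone from which an AarI site was removed. It is propagated in E. coli as a high-copy plasmid using a ColE1/pUC-type origin and is selected with ampicillin through a full-length β-lactamase (AmpR) gene. A short additional β-lactamase fragment annotated near the origin appears to be a backbone remnant rather than a functional marker.

The payload is a very small open reading frame (about 125–130 bp), annotated as the SARS-CoV-2 accessory protein NS7B. It sits downstream of the human cytomegalovirus immediate-early enhancer and promoter elements and is followed by an SV40 polyadenylation signal, which provides strong constitutive transcription in mammalian cells. No epitope tag or reporter fusion is recorded or annotated, so the protein appears to be expressed untagged.

The expression unit is bracketed by 5' and 3' β-globin insulator elements. It is also flanked by transcription terminators (T7 and rrnG) and a synthetic poly(A) signal, an arrangement that helps isolate the cassette from read-through transcription and neighbouring regulatory influences. A separate cassette places puromycin N-acetyltransferase under the human ubiquitin C promoter with its own synthetic poly(A) signal, allowing puromycin selection of transfected cells.

The sequenced record of 6,224 nt agrees with the stated backbone and insert sizes. The plasmid is suited to transient or selected expression of ORF7b in mammalian cells for studying this viral protein. The record does not state the cloning method.
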