Features (pLannotate 1.2.2; 19 found; start..end, strand, type, name):
    217..288     +  misc_feature   5' β-globin insulator: insulator upstream of the human β-globin locus (Farrell et al., 2002)
    293..339     -  terminator     T7 terminator: transcription terminator for bacteriophage T7 RNA polymerase
    357..405     -  polyA_signal   poly(A) signal: synthetic polyadenylation signal
    486..789     +  enhancer       CMV enhancer: human cytomegalovirus immediate early enhancer
    862..879     -  promoter       CMV promoter (fragment): human cytomegalovirus (CMV) immediate early promoter
    942..993     +  promoter       CMVd2 promoter: truncated human cytomegalovirus (CMV) immediate early promoter that yields moderately reduced expression relative to the full-length promoter
   1068..1196    +  CDS            NS7B_SARS2: Experimental evidence at protein level: Swiss-Prot protein existence level 1. From Severe acute respiratory syndrome coronavirus 2 (2019-nCoV) (SARS-CoV-2).
   1249..1370    -  polyA_signal   SV40 poly(A) signal: SV40 polyadenylation signal
   1393..1462    -  CDS            large T antigen (fragment): large T antigen from SV40 (simian virus 40)
   1485..1531    +  terminator     T7 terminator: transcription terminator for bacteriophage T7 RNA polymerase
   1561..1697    +  terminator     rrnG terminator: transcription terminator from the E. coli ribosomal RNA rrnG operon (Albrechtsen et al., 1991)
   1742..1813    +  misc_feature   3' β-globin insulator: insulator downstream of the human β-globin locus (Farrell et al., 2002)
   2039..2627    -  rep_origin     ori: high-copy-number ColE1/pMB1/pBR322/pUC origin of replication
   2799..2863    -  CDS            bla(M) (fragment): β-lactamase lacking the signal sequence; bla(M); allows cytosolic expression of β-lactamase
   3127..4336    +  promoter       UbC promoter: human ubiquitin C promoter
   4340..4937    +  CDS            PuroR (fragment): puromycin N-acetyltransferase; pac from Streptomyces; confers resistance to puromycin
   4966..5014    +  polyA_signal   poly(A) signal: synthetic polyadenylation signal
   5280..6140    +  CDS            AmpR: β-lactamase; bla; confers resistance to ampicillin, carbenicillin, and related antibiotics
   6153..65      +  terminator     rrnG terminator (across the origin): transcription terminator from the E. coli ribosomal RNA rrnG operon (Albrechtsen et al., 1991)
>Addgene plasmid #153897 | pGBW-m4252980 | addgene full sequence | sequence record 300438 | Ginkgo NGS Result
CGGATACGGCTTCCCCAACTTGCCCACTTCCATACGTGTCCTCCTTACCAGAAATTTATCCTTAAGATCC
CGAATCGTTTAAACTCGACTCTGGCTCTATCGAATCTCCGTCGTTTCGAGCTTACGCGAACAGCCGTGGC
GCTCATTTGCTCGTCGGGCATCGAATCTCGTCAGCTATCGTCAGCTTACCTTTTTGGCAGCGATCGCGGC
TCCCGACATCTTGGACCATTAGCTCCACAGGTATCTTCTTCCCTCTAGTGGTCATAACAGCAGCTTCAGC
TACCTCTCAATTCAAAAAACCCCTCAAGACCCGTTTAGAGGCCCCAAGGGGTTATGCTATCAATCGTTGC
GTTACACACACAAAAAACCAACACACATCCATCTTCGATGGATAGCGATTTTATTATCTAACTGCTGATC
GAGTGTAGCCAGATCTAGTAATCAATTACGGGGTCATTAGTTCATAGCCCATATATGGAGTTCCGCGTTA
CATAACTTACGGTAAATGGCCCGCCTGGCTGACCGCCCAACGACCCCCGCCCATTGACGTCAATAATGAC
GTATGTTCCCATAGTAACGCCAATAGGGACTTTCCATTGACGTCAATGGGTGGAGTATTTACGGTAAACT
GCCCACTTGGCAGTACATCAAGTGTATCATATGCCAAGTACGCCCCCTATTGACGTCAATGACGGTAAAT
GGCCCGCCTGGCATTATGCCCAGTACATGACCTTATGGGACTTTCCTACTTGGCAGTACATCTACGTATT
AGTCATCGCTATTACCATGCTGATGCGGTTTTGGCAGTACATCAATGGGCGTGGATAGCGGTTTGACTCA
CGGGGATTTCCAAGTCTCCACCCCATTGACGTCAATGGGAGTTTGTTTTGGCACCAAAATCAACGGGACT
TTCCAAAATGTCGTAACAACTCCGCCCCATTGACGCAAATGGGCGGTAGGCGTGTACGGTGGGAGGTCTA
TATAAGCAGAGCTGGTTTAGTGAACCGTCAGATCAGATCTTTGTCGATCCTACCATCCACTCGACACACC
CGCCAGCGGCCGCCACCATGATAGAACTATCGCTCATCGACTTTTATCTGTGCTTCTTGGCTTTCCTGCT
TTTTCTGGTGCTCATTATGCTAATCATTTTTTGGTTCAGTCTGGAGTTACAAGATCATAATGAGACATGT
CACGCCTAAGCTAGCTTGACTGACTGAGATACAGCGTACCTTCAGCTCACAGACATGATAAGATACATTG
ATGAGTTTGGACAAACCACAACTAGAATGCAGTGAAAAAAATGCTTTATTTGTGAAATTTGTGATGCTAT
TGCTTTATTTGTAACCATTATAAGCTGCAATAAACAAGTTAACAACAACAATTGCATTCATTTTATGTTT
CAGGTTCAGGGGGAGGTGTGGGAGGTTTTTTAAAGCAAGTAAAACCTCTACAAATGTGGTATTGGCCCAT
CTCTATCGGTATCGTAGCATAACCCCTTGGGGCCTCTAAACGGGTCTTGAGGGGTTTTTTGTGCCCCTCG
GGCCGGATTGCTATCTACCGGCATTGGCGCAGAAAAAAATGCCTGATGCGACGCTGCGCGTCTTATACTC
CCACATATGCCAGATTCAGCAACGGATACGGCTTCCCCAACTTGCCCACTTCCATACGTGTCCTCCTTAC
CAGAAATTTATCCTTAAGGTCGTCAGCTATCCTGCAGGCGATCTCTCGATTTCGATCAAGACATTCCTTT
AATGGTCTTTTCTGGACACCACTAGGGGTCAGAAGTAGTTCATCAAACTTTCTTCCCTCCCTAATCTCAT
TGGTTACCTTGGGCTATCGAAACTTAATTAACCAGTCAAGTCAGCTACTTGGCGAGATCGACTTGTCTGG
GTTTCGACTACGCTCAGAATTGCGTCAGTCAAGTTCGATCTGGTCCTTGCTATTGCACCCGTTCTCCGAT
TACGAGTTTCATTTAAATCATGTGAGCAAAAGGCCAGCAAAAGGCCAGGAACCGTAAAAAGGCCGCGTTG
CTGGCGTTTTTCCATAGGCTCCGCCCCCCTGACGAGCATCACAAAAATCGACGCTCAAGTCAGAGGTGGC
GAAACCCGACAGGACTATAAAGATACCAGGCGTTTCCCCCTGGAAGCTCCCTCGTGCGCTCTCCTGTTCC
GACCCTGCCGCTTACCGGATACCTGTCCGCCTTTCTCCCTTCGGGAAGCGTGGCGCTTTCTCATAGCTCA
CGCTGTAGGTATCTCAGTTCGGTGTAGGTCGTTCGCTCCAAGCTGGGCTGTGTGCACGAACCCCCCGTTC
AGCCCGACCGCTGCGCCTTATCCGGTAACTATCGTCTTGAGTCCAACCCGGTAAGACACGACTTATCGCC
ACTGGCAGCAGCCACTGGTAACAGGATTAGCAGAGCGAGGTATGTAGGCGGTGCTACAGAGTTCTTGAAG
TGGTGGCCTAACTACGGCTACACTAGAAGAACAGTATTTGGTATCTGCGCTCTGCTGAAGCCAGTTACCT
TCGGAAAAAGAGTTGGTAGCTCTTGATCCGGCAAACAAACCACCGCTGGTAGCGGTGGTTTTTTTGTTTG
CAAGCAGCAGATTACGCGCAGAAAAAAAGGATCTCAAGAAGATCCTTTGATCTTTTCTACGGGGTCTGAC
GCTCAGTGGAACGAAAACTCACGTTAAGGGATTTTGGTCATGAGATTATCAAAAAGGATCTTCACCTAGA
TCCTTTTAAATTAAAAATGAAGTTTTAAATCAATCTAAAGTATATATGAGTAAACTTGGTCTGACAGTTA
CCAATGCTTAATCAGTGAGGCACCTATCTCAGCGATCTGTCTATTTCGTTCATCCATAGTTGCATTTAAA
TTTCCGAACTCTCCAAGGCCCTCGTCGGAAAATCTTCAAACCTTTCGTCCGATCCATCTTGCAGGCTACC
TCTCGAACGAACTATCGCAAGTCTCTTGGCCGGCCTTGCGCCTTGGCTATTGCTTGGCAGCGCCTATCGC
CAGGTATTACTCCAATCCCGAATATCCGAGATCGGGATCACCCGAGAGAAGTTCAACCTACATCCTCAAT
CCCGATCTATCCGAGATCCGAGGAATATCGAAATCGGGGCGCGCCTGGCCTCCGCGCCGGGTTTTGGCGC
CTCCCGCGGGCGCCCCCCTCGTCACGGCGAGCGCTGCCACGTCAGACGAAGGGCGCAGGAGCGTCCTGAT
CCTTCCGCCCGGACGCTCAGGACAGCGGCCCGCTGCTCATAAGACTCGGCCTTAGAACCCCAGTATCAGC
AGAAGGACATTTTAGGACGGGACTTGGGTGACTCTAGGGCACTGGTTTTCTTTCCAGAGAGCGGAACAGG
CGAGGAAAAGTAGTCCCTTCTCGGCGATTCTGCGGAGGGATCTCCGTGGGGCGGTGAACGCCGATGATTA
TATAAGGACGCGCCGGGTGTGGCACAGCTAGTTCCGTCGCAGCCGGGATTTGGGTCGCGGTTCTTGTTTG
TGGATCGCTGTGATCGTCACTTGGTGAGTAGCGGGCTGCTGGGCTGGCCGGGGCTTTCGTGGCCGCCGGG
CCGCTCGGTGGGACGGAAGCGTGTGGAGAGACCGCCAAGGGCTGTAGTCTGGGTCCGCGAGCAAGGTTGC
CCTGAACTGGGGGTTGGGGGGAGCGCAGCAAAATGGCGGCTGTTCCCGAGTCTTGAATGGAAGACGCTTG
TGAGGCGGGCTGTGAGGTCGTTGAAACAAGGTGGGGGGCATGGTGGGCGGCAAGAACCCAAGGTCTTGAG
CCCTTCGCTAATGCGGGAAAGCTCTTATTCGGGTGAGATGGGCTGGGCACCATCTGGGGACCCTGACGTG
AAGTTTGTCACTGACTGGAGAACTCGGTTTGTCGTCTGTTGCGGGGGCGGCAGTTATGGCGGTGCCGTTG
GGCAGTGCACCCGTACCTTTGGGAGCGCGCGCCCTCGTCGTGTCGTGACGTCACCCGTTCTGTTGGCTTA
TAATGCAGGGTGGGGCCACCAGCCGGTAGGTGTGCGGTAGGCTTTTCTCCGTCGCAGGACGCAGGGTTCG
GGCCTAGGGTAGGCTCTCCTGAATCGACAGGCGCCGGACCTCTGGTGAGGGGAGGGATAAGTGAGGCGTC
AGTTTCTTTGGTCGGTTTTATGTACCTATCTTCTTAAGTAGCTGAAGCTCCGGTTTTGAACTATGCGCTC
GGGGTTGGCGAGTGTGTTTTGTGAAGTTTTTTAGGCACCTTTTGAAATGTAATCATTTGGGTCAATATGT
AATTTTCAGTGTTAGACTTGTAAATTGTCCGCTAAATTCTGGCCGTTTTTGGCTTTTTTGTTAGACAACA
TGACCGAGTACAAGCCCACGGTGCGCCTCGCCACCCGCGACGACGTCCCCAGGGCCGTACGCACCCTCGC
CGCCGCGTTCGCCGACTACCCCGCCACGCGCCACACCGTCGATCCGGACCGCCACATCGAGCGGGTCACC
GAGCTGCAAGAACTCTTCCTCACGCGCGTCGGGCTCGACATCGGCAAGGTGTGGGTCGCGGACGACGGCG
CCGCGGTGGCGGTCTGGACCACGCCGGAGAGCGTCGAAGCGGGGGCGGTGTTCGCCGAGATCGGCCCGCG
CATGGCCGAGTTGAGCGGTTCCCGGCTGGCCGCGCAGCAACAGATGGAGGGCCTCCTGGCGCCGCACCGG
CCCAAGGAGCCCGCGTGGTTCCTGGCCACCGTCGGCGTCTCGCCCGACCACCAGGGCAAGGGTCTGGGCA
GCGCCGTCGTGCTCCCCGGAGTGGAGGCCGCCGAGCGCGCCGGGGTGCCCGCCTTCCTGGAGACCTCCGC
GCCCCGCAACCTCCCCTTCTACGAGCGGCTCGGCTTCACCGTCACCGCCGACGTCGAGGTGCCCGAAGGA
CCGCGCACCTGGTGCATGACCCGCAAGCCCGGTGCCTAGGCTAGTATGTAAGCCTAGTCTTAGATAATAA
AATCGCTATCCATCGAAGATGGATGTGTGTTGGTTTTTTGTGTGTGTAACGCTAGGCGCGCCTGGTGTAC
CGAGAACGATCCTCTCAGTGCGAGTCTCGACGATCCATATCGTTGCTTGGCAGTCAGCCAGTCGGAATCC
AGCTTGGGACCCAGGAAGTCCAATCGTCAGATATTGTACTCAAGCCTGGTCACGGCAGCGTACCGATCTG
TTTAAACCTAGATATTGATAGTCTGATCGGTCAACGTATAATCGAGTCCTAGCTTTTGCAAACATCTATC
AAGAGACAGGATCAGCAGGAGGCTTTCGCATGAGTATTCAACATTTCCGTGTCGCCCTTATTCCCTTTTT
TGCGGCATTTTGCCTTCCTGTTTTTGCTCACCCAGAAACGCTGGTGAAAGTAAAAGATGCTGAAGATCAG
TTGGGTGCGCGAGTGGGTTACATCGAACTGGATCTCAACAGCGGTAAGATCCTTGAGAGTTTTCGCCCCG
AAGAACGCTTTCCAATGATGAGCACTTTTAAAGTTCTGCTATGTGGCGCGGTATTATCCCGTATTGACGC
CGGGCAAGAGCAACTCGGTCGCCGCATACACTATTCTCAGAATGACTTGGTTGAGTATTCACCAGTCACA
GAAAAGCATCTTACGGATGGCATGACAGTAAGAGAATTATGCAGTGCTGCCATAACCATGAGTGATAACA
CTGCGGCCAACTTACTTCTGACAACGATTGGAGGACCGAAGGAGCTAACCGCTTTTTTGCACAACATGGG
GGATCATGTAACTCGCCTTGATCGTTGGGAACCGGAGCTGAATGAAGCCATACCAAACGACGAGCGTGAC
ACCACGATGCCTGTAGCAATGGCAACAACCTTGCGTAAACTATTAACTGGCGAACTACTTACTCTAGCTT
CCCGGCAACAGTTGATAGACTGGATGGAGGCGGATAAAGTTGCAGGACCACTTCTGCGCTCGGCCCTTCC
GGCTGGCTGGTTTATTGCTGATAAATCTGGAGCCGGTGAGCGTGGGTCTCGCGGTATCATTGCAGCACTG
GGGCCAGATGGTAAGCCCTCCCGTATCGTAGTTATCTACACGACGGGGAGTCAGGCAACTATGGATGAAC
GAAATAGACAGATCGCTGAGATAGGTGCCTCACTGATTAAGCATTGGTAACCGATTCTAGGTGCATTGGC
GCAGAAAAAAATGCCTGATGCGACGCTGCGCGTCTTATACTCCCACATATGCCAGATTCAGCAA
